Addgene plasmid #244070: pAAV.CAG.(cyto).iGlucoSnFR2.H348H.HaloTag
Purpose: Cytosolic expression of green glucose sensor (high affinity) with non-responsive HaloTag
Depositing lab: Tim Brown & HHMI-JRC Tool Translation Team. Depositing organization: HHMI, Janelia Research Campus. Publication: iGlucoSnFR2: A genetically encoded fluorescent sensor for measuring intracellular or extracellular glucose in vivo in mouse brain. Marvin JS, Machler P, Meng C, Ates T, Patel RH, Adhikari R, Makurath MA, Ku Z, Feliciano D, Atasoy D, Cui G, Kleinfeld D, Brown TA. Sci Adv. 2025 Nov 14;11(46):eadz3889. doi: 10.1126/sciadv.adz3889. Epub 2025 Nov 12. PubMed 41223288.
Backbone
  Vector backbone: pAAV
  Vector type: AAV
Growth in bacteria
  Bacterial resistance: Ampicillin, 100 μg/mL
  Growth temperature: 37°C
  Growth strain: NEB Stable
  Copy number: High Copy
Gene/Insert
  Gene/Insert name: iGlucoSnFR2.H348H.HaloTag
  Species: M. musculus (mouse), Synthetic
  Tag / fusion protein: HaloTag (C terminal on insert)
  Cloning method: Restriction Enzyme; 5′ cloning site Unknown (unknown if destroyed)
Terms and licenses: Academic/Nonprofit Terms; Industry Terms: Not Available to Industry
How to cite: pAAV.CAG.(cyto).iGlucoSnFR2.H348H.HaloTag was a gift from Tim Brown & HHMI-JRC Tool Translation Team (Addgene plasmid # 244070 ; http://n2t.net/addgene:244070 ; RRID:Addgene_244070)
