[The description below was written by a language model from this plasmid's Addgene catalogue record and pLannotate feature annotations shown in this document.]
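Description:
pAAV.CAG.(cyto).iGlucoSnFR2.H348H.HaloTag is an adeno-associated virus transfer plasmid built on a pAAV backbone. It is intended for producing recombinant AAV or for direct transfection to express a genetically encoded glucose sensor in the cytosol of mammalian cells. The bacterial portion carries a high-copy ColE1/pUC-type origin, an f1 phage origin and a β-lactamase gene with its own promoter for ampicillin selection. Short lacI, lacZα and SV40 large T fragments in the annotation are cloning remnants rather than functional genes. The recorded growth strain is a recombination-deficient E. coli strain, a common choice for keeping the repeat-rich AAV2 inverted terminal repeats intact. These two ITRs flank the expression cassette and provide the cis signals for replication and packaging of the vector genome.

Between the ITRs, expression is driven by a CAG-type promoter, annotated as a CMV enhancer fragment, the chicken β-actin promoter and chimeric intron segments. The open reading frame encodes iGlucoSnFR2.H348H, described as the high-affinity green glucose sensor. The annotation tool recognises only its GFP-derived portion (labelled cEGFP), and the roughly one kilobase upstream of it is unannotated; it presumably holds part of the sensor, including its glucose-binding portion, whose origin the record does not specify. The "(cyto)" label indicates cytosolic localisation. Fused at the C terminus is HaloTag, picked up as the dhaA haloalkane dehalogenase from which it derives. HaloTag binds chloroalkane dye ligands covalently, and the record calls it non-responsive, so it can serve as a glucose-independent reference signal for normalising expression. A WPRE and an SV40 polyadenylation signal follow to enhance transcript stability and processing. The associated publication describes measuring intracellular or extracellular glucose in vivo in mouse brain.
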