Features (pLannotate 1.2.2; 17 found; start..end, strand, type, name):
     61..194     +  repeat_region  AAV2 ITR: inverted terminal repeat of adeno-associated virus serotype 2 inverted
    188..244     -  CDS            lacI (fragment): lac repressor; lacI; The lac repressor binds to the lac operator to inhibit transcription in E. coli. This inhibition can be relieved by adding lactose or isopropyl-β-D-thiogalactopyranoside (IPTG).
    427..1015    -  rep_origin     ori: high-copy-number ColE1/pMB1/pBR322/pUC origin of replication
   1186..2046    -  CDS            AmpR: β-lactamase; bla; confers resistance to ampicillin, carbenicillin, and related antibiotics
   2047..2151    -  promoter       AmpR promoter: bla
   2204..2632    -  rep_origin     f1 ori (sequence partly withheld): f1 bacteriophage origin of replication; arrow indicates direction of (+) strand synthesis
   2637..2706    -  CDS            lacZα (fragment): LacZα fragment of β-galactosidase; lacZ fragment
   2701..2833    -  repeat_region  AAV2 ITR (fragment): inverted terminal repeat of adeno-associated virus serotype 2 inverted
   2896..3144    +  enhancer       CMV enhancer (fragment): human cytomegalovirus immediate early enhancer
   3146..3422    +  promoter       chicken β-actin promoter: No description available
   3423..3558    +  intron         hybrid intron (fragment): hybrid between chicken β-actin (CBA) and minute virus of mice (MMV) introns (Gray et al., 2011)
   3647..3777    +  intron         chimeric intron (fragment): chimera between introns from chicken β-actin and rabbit β-globin
   4837..5556    +  CDS            cEGFP: cEGFP is a basic (constitutively fluorescent) green fluorescent protein published in 2008, derived from Aequorea victoria.
   5821..6699    +  CDS            dhaA: DHAA_PSEPV - Experimental evidence at protein level: Swiss-Prot protein existence level 1. Catalyzes hydrolytic cleavage of carbon-halogen bonds in halogenated aliphatic compounds, leading to the formation of the corresponding primary alcohols, halide ions and protons. Has a broad substrate specificity, as it is able to dehalogenate mono- and di- chlorinated and brominated alkanes (up to at least C10), and the two isomers of 1,3-dichloropropene to 3-chloroallyl alcohol; the highest activity was found with 1,2-dibromoethane, while no activity was observed with the analog 1,2-dichloroethane. Fro
   6752..7340    +  misc_feature   WPRE: woodchuck hepatitis virus posttranscriptional regulatory element
   7383..7504    -  polyA_signal   SV40 poly(A) signal: SV40 polyadenylation signal
   7527..7595    -  CDS            large T antigen (fragment): large T antigen from SV40 (simian virus 40)
>Addgene plasmid #244070 | pAAV.CAG.(cyto).iGlucoSnFR2.H348H.HaloTag | addgene full sequence | sequence record 487009 | Addgene NGS Result
GGATCTTCCTAGAGCATGGCTACGTAGATAAGTAGCATGGCGGGTTAATCATTAACTACAAGGAACCCCT
AGTGATGGAGTTGGCCACTCCCTCTCTGCGCGCTCGCTCGCTCACTGAGGCCGGGCGACCAAAGGTCGCC
CGACGCCCGGGCTTTGCCCGGGCGGCCTCAGTGAGCGAGCGAGCGCGCAGCTGCATTAATGAATCGGCCA
ACGCGCGGGGAGAGGCGGTTTGCGTATTGGGCGCTCTTCCGCTTCCTCGCTCACTGACTCGCTGCGCTCG
GTCGTTCGGCTGCGGCGAGCGGTATCAGCTCACTCAAAGGCGGTAATACGGTTATCCACAGAATCAGGGG
ATAACGCAGGAAAGAACATGTGAGCAAAAGGCCAGCAAAAGGCCAGGAACCGTAAAAAGGCCGCGTTGCT
GGCGTTTTTCCATAGGCTCCGCCCCCCTGACGAGCATCACAAAAATCGACGCTCAAGTCAGAGGTGGCGA
AACCCGACAGGACTATAAAGATACCAGGCGTTTCCCCCTGGAAGCTCCCTCGTGCGCTCTCCTGTTCCGA
CCCTGCCGCTTACCGGATACCTGTCCGCCTTTCTCCCTTCGGGAAGCGTGGCGCTTTCTCATAGCTCACG
CTGTAGGTATCTCAGTTCGGTGTAGGTCGTTCGCTCCAAGCTGGGCTGTGTGCACGAACCCCCCGTTCAG
CCCGACCGCTGCGCCTTATCCGGTAACTATCGTCTTGAGTCCAACCCGGTAAGACACGACTTATCGCCAC
TGGCAGCAGCCACTGGTAACAGGATTAGCAGAGCGAGGTATGTAGGCGGTGCTACAGAGTTCTTGAAGTG
GTGGCCTAACTACGGCTACACTAGAAGAACAGTATTTGGTATCTGCGCTCTGCTGAAGCCAGTTACCTTC
GGAAAAAGAGTTGGTAGCTCTTGATCCGGCAAACAAACCACCGCTGGTAGCGGTGGTTTTTTTGTTTGCA
AGCAGCAGATTACGCGCAGAAAAAAAGGATCTCAAGAAGATCCTTTGATCTTTTCTACGGGGTCTGACGC
TCAGTGGAACGAAAACTCACGTTAAGGGATTTTGGTCATGAGATTATCAAAAAGGATCTTCACCTAGATC
CTTTTAAATTAAAAATGAAGTTTTAAATCAATCTAAAGTATATATGAGTAAACTTGGTCTGACAGTTACC
AATGCTTAATCAGTGAGGCACCTATCTCAGCGATCTGTCTATTTCGTTCATCCATAGTTGCCTGACTCCC
CGTCGTGTAGATAACTACGATACGGGAGGGCTTACCATCTGGCCCCAGTGCTGCAATGATACCGCGAGAC
CCACGCTCACCGGCTCCAGATTTATCAGCAATAAACCAGCCAGCCGGAAGGGCCGAGCGCAGAAGTGGTC
CTGCAACTTTATCCGCCTCCATCCAGTCTATTAATTGTTGCCGGGAAGCTAGAGTAAGTAGTTCGCCAGT
TAATAGTTTGCGCAACGTTGTTGCCATTGCTACAGGCATCGTGGTGTCACGCTCGTCGTTTGGTATGGCT
TCATTCAGCTCCGGTTCCCAACGATCAAGGCGAGTTACATGATCCCCCATGTTGTGCAAAAAAGCGGTTA
GCTCCTTCGGTCCTCCGATCGTTGTCAGAAGTAAGTTGGCCGCAGTGTTATCACTCATGGTTATGGCAGC
ACTGCATAATTCTCTTACTGTCATGCCATCCGTAAGATGCTTTTCTGTGACTGGTGAGTACTCAACCAAG
TCATTCTGAGAATAGTGTATGCGGCGACCGAGTTGCTCTTGCCCGGCGTCAATACGGGATAATACCGCGC
CACATAGCAGAACTTTAAAAGTGCTCATCATTGGAAAACGTTCTTCGGGGCGAAAACTCTCAAGGATCTT
ACCGCTGTTGAGATCCAGTTCGATGTAACCCACTCGTGCACCCAACTGATCTTCAGCATCTTTTACTTTC
ACCAGCGTTTCTGGGTGAGCAAAAACAGGAAGGCAAAATGCCGCAAAAAAGGGAATAAGGGCGACACGGA
AATGTTGAATACTCATACTCTTCCTTTTTCAATATTATTGAAGCATTTATCAGGGTTATTGTCTCATGAG
CGGATACATATTTGAATGTATTTAGAAAAATAAACAAATAGGGGTTCCGCGCACATTTCCCCGAAAAGTG
CCACCTAAATTGTAAGCGTTAATATTTTGTTAAAATTCGCGTTAAATTTTTGTTAAATCAGCTCATTTTT
TAACCAATAGGCCGAAATCGGCAAAATCCCTTATAAATCAAAAGAATAGACCGAGATAGGGT
[37 nt withheld, positions 2303-2339]
AAAGAACGTGGACTCCAACGTCAAAGG
[49 nt withheld, positions 2367-2415]
T
[91 nt withheld, positions 2417-2507]
G
[124 nt withheld, positions 2509-2632]
CCCATTCGCCATTCAGGCTGCGCAACTGTTGGGAAGGGCGATCGGTGCGGGCCTCTTCGCTATTACGCCA
GCTGCGCGCTCGCTCGCTCACTGAGGCCGCCCGGGCAAAGCCCGGGCGTCGGGCGACCTTTGGTCGCCCG
GCCTCAGTGAGCGAGCGAGCGCGCAGAGAGGGAGTGGCCAACTCCATCACTAGGGGTTCCTTGTAGTTAA
TGATTAACCCGCCATGCTACTTATCTACGTAGCCATGCTCTAGGAAGATCGTACCATTGACGTCAATAAT
GACGTATGTTCCCATAGTAACGCCAATAGGGACTTTCCATTGACGTCAATGGGTGGAGTATTTACGGTAA
ACTGCCCACTTGGCAGTACATCAAGTGTATCATATGCCAAGTACGCCCCCTATTGACGTCAATGACGGTA
AATGGCCCGCCTGGCATTATGCCCAGTACATGACCTTATGGGACTTTCCTACTTGGCAGTACATCTACGT
ATTAGTCATCGCTATTACCATGGTCGAGGTGAGCCCCACGTTCTGCTTCACTCTCCCCATCTCCCCCCCC
TCCCCACCCCCAATTTTGTATTTATTTATTTTTTAATTATTTTGTGCAGCGATGGGGGCGGGGGGGGGGG
GGGGCGCGCGCCAGGCGGGGCGGGGCGGGGCGAGGGGCGGGGCGGGGCGAGGCGGAGAGGTGCGGCGGCA
GCCAATCAGAGCGGCGCGCTCCGAAAGTTTCCTTTTATGGCGAGGCGGCGGCGGCGGCGGCCCTATAAAA
AGCGAAGCGCGCGGCGGGCGGGAGTCGCTGCGCGCTGCCTTCGCCCCGTGCCCCGCTCCGCCGCCGCCTC
GCGCCGCCCGCCCCGGCTCTGACTGACCGCGTTACTCCCACAGGTGAGCGGGCGGGACGGCCCTTCTCCT
CCGGGCTGTAATTAGCGCTTGGTTTAATGACGGCTTGTTTCTTTTCTGTGGCTGCGTGAAAGCCTTGAGG
GGCTCCGGGAGGGCCCTTTGTGCGGGGGGAGCGGCTCGGGGCTGTCCGCGGGGGGACGGCTGCCTTCGGG
GGGGACGGGGCAGGGCGGGGTTCGGCTTCTGGCGTGTGACCGGCGGCTCTAGAGCCTCTGCTAACCATGT
TCATGCCTTCTTCTTTTTCCTACAGCTCCTGGGCAACGTGCTGGTTATTGTGCTGTCTCATCATTTTGGC
AAAGAATTGGATCCCGCCACCATGGGCAGATCTAAGCTGGAGATTTTCTCTTGGTGGGCTGGGGATGAAG
GCCCTGCCCTGGAGGCACTCATCAGACTGTATAAACAGAAGTATCCTGGAGTAGAGGTGATAAACGCCAC
TGTCACCGGAGGTGCCGGTGTAAATGCTCGCGCTGTCCTTAAGACAAGGATGCTTGGTGGTGATCCTCCT
GATACATTTCAAGTTGCAGCAGGGATGGAGTTGATAGGCACATGGGTGGTGGCTAACAGAATGGAGGATC
TCAGCGCCTTGTTTCGACAAGAGGGTTGGCTTCAAGCCTTCCCCAAGGGCCTTATTGATCTGATTAGTTA
TAAAGGTGGTATATGGAGTGTGCCCGTTAATATTCACAGGTCAAACGTAATGTGGTATTTGCCTGCAAAG
CTAAAAGAGTGGGGAGTTAACCCCCCACGGACTTGGGATGAGTTTCTTGCCACCTGTCAAACACTTAAAC
AAAAGGGTCTGGAAGCTCCACTGGCTCTCGGGGAAAATTGGACACAACAACACCTCTGGGAGAGTGTCGC
CTTGGCTGTATTGGGGCCTGATGATTGGAATAATCTGTGGAATGGGAAGCTGAAGTTCACAGACCCTAAA
GCAGTTAGGGCATGGGAAGTCTTTGGCCGCGTTTTGGACTGTGCCAACAAGGATGCAGCAGGCTTGTCTT
GGCAGCAAGCTGTCGATCGGGTAGTACAGGGGAAAGCCGCTTTTAACGTAATGGGCGACTGGGCAGCAGG
ATATATGACTACCACTCTCAAGTTGAAGCCTGGTACAGATTTCGCATGGGCACCAAGTCCCGGGACACAG
GGCGTCTTTATGATGGTTTCCGACTCTTTCGGACTTCCCAAAGGAGCCAAAAATCGACAAAACGCTATCA
ACTGGCTTCGATTGGTCGGCTCTAAAGAAGGTCAAGATACATTCAACCCACTGAAAGGGTCCATCGCTGC
TCGGCTCGATAGCGACCCAAGCAAGTATCCGTGTAACGTCTATATCACCGCCGACAAGCAGAAGAACGGC
ATCAAGGCGAACTTCAAGATCCGCCACAACGTGGAGGACGGCAGCGTGCAGCTCGCCGACCACTACCAGC
AGAACACCCCCATCGGCGACGGCCCCGTGCTGCTGCCCGACAACCACTACCTGGTGACCCAGTCCGTGCT
GAGCAAAGACCCCAACGAGAAGCGCGATCACATGGTCCTGCTGGAGTTCGTGACCGCCGCCGGGATCACT
CTCGGCATGGACGAGCTGTACAAGGGCGGTACCGGAGGGAGCATGAGCAAGGGCGAGGAGCTGTTCACCG
GGGTGGTGCCCATCCTGGTCGAGCTGGACGGCGACGTAAACGGCCACAAGTTCAGCGTGCGCGGCGAGGG
CGAGGGCGATGCCACCAACGGCAAGCTGACCCTGAAGTTCATCTGCACCACCGGCAAGCTGCCCGTGCCC
TGGCCCACCCTCGTGACCACCCTGACCTACGGCGTGCAGTGCTTCAGCCGCTACCCCGACCACATGAAGC
AGCACGACTTCTTCAAGTCCGCCATGCCCGAAGGCTACGTCCAGGAGCGCACCATCAGCTTCAAGGACGA
CGGCACCTACAAGACCCGCGCCGAGGTGAAGTTCGAGGGCGACACCCTGGTGAACCGCATCGAGCTGAAG
GGCATCGACTTCAAGGAGGACGGCAACATCCTGGGGCACAAGCTGGAGTACAACTTTAACAACCCCAACG
CATACGGACAGAGTGCAATGCGAGATTGGCGGAGTAATCGCATCGTTGGCTCCCTGGTACACGGAGCAGT
GGCCCCTGAAAGCTCCATGTCACAATTCGGAACAGTAATGGAAATTTTCCTGCAAACACGCAACCCACAA
GCAGCAGCAAATGCAGCACAAGCTATTGCTGACCAAGTTGGCCTGGGTCGCCTTGGTCAGCTGCAGGGCG
GAGGCTCGGGCGGAGGTGGGTCGGGTGGCGGCGGATCAATGGCCGAGATCGGCACCGGCTTCCCCTTCGA
CCCCCACTACGTGGAGGTGCTGGGCGAGCGCATGCACTACGTTGACGTGGGCCCCCGCGACGGCACCCCC
GTGCTGTTCCTGCACGGCAACCCCACCAGCAGCTACGTGTGGCGCAACATCATCCCCCACGTGGCCCCCA
CCCACCGCACTATCGCCCCCGACCTGATCGGCATGGGCAAGAGCGACAAGCCCGACCTGGGCTACTTCTT
CGACGACCACGTGCGCTTCATGGACGCCTTCATCGAGGCCCTGGGCCTGGAGGAGGTGGTGCTGGTGATC
CACGACTGGGGCAGCGCCCTGGGCTTCCACTGGGCCAAGCGCAACCCCGAGCGCGTGAAGGGCATCGCCT
TCATGGAGTTCATCCGCCCCATCCCCACCTGGGACGAGTGGCCCGAGTTCGCCCGCGAGACCTTCCAGGC
CTTCCGCACCACCGACGTGGGCCGCAAGCTGATCATCGACCAGAACGTGTTCATCGAGGGCACCCTGCCC
ATGGGCGTGGTGCGCCCCCTGACCGAGGTGGAGATGGACCACTACCGCGAGCCCTTCCTGAACCCCGTGG
ACCGCGAGCCCCTGTGGCGCTTCCCCAACGAGCTGCCCATCGCCGGCGAGCCCGCCAACATCGTGGCCCT
GGTGGAGGAGTACATGGACTGGCTGCACCAGAGCCCCGTGCCCAAGCTGCTGTTCTGGGGCACCCCCGGC
GTGCTGATCCCCCCCGCCGAGGCCGCCCGCCTGGCCAAGAGCCTGCCCAACGTTAAGGCCGTGGACATCG
GCCCCGGCCTGAACCTGCTCCAGGAGGACAACCCCGACCTGATCGGCAGCGAGATCGCCCGCTGGCTGAG
CACCCTCGAGATCAGCGGCCATCACCATCACCACCATTAAGAATTCGAAGCTTATCGATAATCAACCTCT
GGATTACAAAATTTGTGAAAGATTGACTGGTATTCTTAACTATGTTGCTCCTTTTACGCTATGTGGATAC
GCTGCTTTAATGCCTTTGTATCATGCTATTGCTTCCCGTATGGCTTTCATTTTCTCCTCCTTGTATAAAT
CCTGGTTGCTGTCTCTTTATGAGGAGTTGTGGCCCGTTGTCAGGCAACGTGGCGTGGTGTGCACTGTGTT
TGCTGACGCAACCCCCACTGGTTGGGGCATTGCCACCACCTGTCAGCTCCTTTCCGGGACTTTCGCTTTC
CCCCTCCCTATTGCCACGGCGGAACTCATCGCCGCCTGCCTTGCCCGCTGCTGGACAGGGGCTCGGCTGT
TGGGCACTGACAATTCCGTGGTGTTGTCGGGGAAATCATCGTCCTTTCCTTGGCTGCTCGCCTGTGTTGC
CACCTGGATTCTGCGCGGGACGTCCTTCTGCTACGTCCCTTCGGCCCTCAATCCAGCGGACCTTCCTTCC
CGCGGCCTGCTGCCGGCTCTGCGGCCTCTTCCGCGTCTTCGCCTTCGCCCTCAGACGAGTCGGATCTCCC
TTTGGGCCGCCTCCCCGCATCGATACCGTCGACCCGGGCGGCCGCTTCGAGCAGACATGATAAGATACAT
TGATGAGTTTGGACAAACCACAACTAGAATGCAGTGAAAAAAATGCTTTATTTGTGAAATTTGTGATGCT
ATTGCTTTATTTGTAACCATTATAAGCTGCAATAAACAAGTTAACAACAACAATTGCATTCATTTTATGT
TTCAGGTTCAGGGGGAGATGTGGGAGGTTTTTTAAAGCAAGTAAAACCTCTACAAATGTGGTAAAATCGA
TAA
